>Addgene plasmid #163961 | Human b4 nicotinic receptor subunit EM construct | addgene full sequence | sequence record 323883 | Addgene NGS Result
GTATAGTATTTTAATTAATATACAAATGATTTGATAATAATTCTTATTTAACTATAATATATTGTGTTGG
GTTGAATTAAAGGTCCGTATACTCCGGAATATTAATAGGATCCCGGTCCGAGCGCGCGGAATTCAATATT
GGCCATTAGCCATATTATTCATTGGTTATATAGCATAAATCAATATTGGCTATTGGCCATTGCATACGTT
GTATCTATATCATAATATGTACATTTATATTGGCTCATGTCCAATATGACCGCCATGTTGGCATTGATTA
TTGACTAGTTATTAATAGTAATCAATTACGGGGTCATTAGTTCATAGCCCATATATGGAGTTCCGCGTTA
CATAACTTACGGTAAATGGCCCGCCTGGCTGACCGCCCAACGACCCCCGCCCATTGACGTCAATAATGAC
GTATGTTCCCATAGTAACGCCAATAGGGACTTTCCATTGACGTCAATGGGTGGAGTATTTACGGTAAACT
GCCCACTTGGCAGTACATCAAGTGTATCATATGCCAAGTCCGCCCCCTATTGACGTCAATGACGGTAAAT
GGCCCGCCTGGCATTATGCCCAGTACATGACCTTACGGGACTTTCCTACTTGGCAGTACATCTACGTATT
AGTCATCGCTATTACCATGGTGATGCGGTTTTGGCAGTACACCAATGGGCGTGGATAGCGGTTTGACTCA
CGGGGATTTCCAAGTCTCCACCCCATTGACGTCAATGGGAGTTTGTTTTGGCACCAAAATCAACGGGACT
TTCCAAAATGTCGTAATAACCCCGCCCCGTTGACGCAAATGGGCGGTAGGCGTGTACGGTGGGAGGTCTA
TATAAGCAGAGCTCGTTTAGTGAACCGTCAGATCACTAGAAGCTTTATTGCGGTAGTTTATCACAGTTAA
ATTGCTAACGCAGTCAGTGCTTCTGACACAACAGTCTCGAACTTAAGCTGCAGAAGTTGGTCGTGAGGCA
CTGGGCAGGTAAGTATCAAGGTTACAAGACAGGTTTAAGGAGACCAATAGAAACTGGGCTTGTCGAGACA
GAGAAGACTCTTGCGTTTCTGATAGGCACCTATTGGTCTTACTGACATCCACTTTGCCTTTCTCTCCACA
GGTGTCCACTCCCAGTTCAATTACAGCTCTTAAGGCTAGAGTACTTAATACGACTCACTATAGGCTAGCC
TCGAGGCGGCCGCCACCATGAGAAGAGCACCCTCTCTCGTGCTGTTCTTCCTGGTGGCCCTGTGCGGAAG
AGGAAACTGCCGGGTGGCAAACGCTGAAGAAAAGCTGATGGACGATCTCCTCAACAAGACCAGGTACAAC
AACCTCATCCGCCCCGCTACCTCTTCCTCTCAGCTGATCAGCATCAAGCTCCAGCTCAGCCTCGCTCAGC
TCATCTCTGTGAACGAGAGAGAGCAGATCATGACCACCAACGTGTGGCTCAAGCAGGAGTGGACCGACTA
CAGGCTTACTTGGAACTCCTCCAGGTACGAGGGAGTGAACATCCTGCGCATCCCTGCAAAGAGAATCTGG
CTGCCTGACATCGTCCTCTACAACAACGCCGACGGCACATACGAGGTCTCAGTGTACACCAACCTTATCG
TGAGGAGCAACGGCTCCGTGTTGTGGCTTCCTCCTGCAATCTACAAGTCCGCTTGCAAGATCGAGGTCAA
GTACTTTCCCTTCGACCAGCAGAACTGCACCCTCAAGTTCCGGAGCTGGACCTACGACCACACCGAGATC
GACATGGTGTTGATGACCCCTACCGCTTCCATGGACGACTTCACCCCTTCAGGGGAATGGGATATTGTCG
CTCTGCCTGGCAGGAGGACAGTGAATCCTCAAGACCCTTCATACGTGGACGTGACCTACGACTTCATCAT
TAAGCGGAAGCCACTGTTCTACACAATTAACCTGATTATTCCATGCGTCCTGACTACACTGCTGGCCATT
CTGGTCTTCTACCTCCCATCCGACTGCGGGGAGAAGATGACACTCTGCATTAGCGTCCTGCTGGCCCTGA
CTTTCTTCCTGCTTCTTATTTCCAAGATTGTGCCACCCACTAGCCTGGATGTCCCCCTGATTGGGAAGTA
CCTGATGTTCACAATGGTCCTGGTGACTTTCTCCATTGTGACAAGCGTCTGCGTCCTGAACGTGCACCAT
CGGTCCCCCAGCACACACACTATGGCCCCCTGGGTGAAGCGGTGTTTCCTCCACAAGCTGCCCACATTCC
TGTTCATGAAGCGCCCAGGGCCAGATTCCAGCCCAGCCAGGGCCTTTCCCGCAGATTTGGAGGATAACTG
GGAGACACTGAACGATAACCTGAAGGTTATTGAAAAGGCCGATAATGCCGCCCAGGTCAAGGACGCCCTC
ACCAAAATGCGGGCCGCTGCCCTCGATGCCCAGAAGGCCACTCCTCCCAAGCTGGAGGATAAGAGCCCCG
ACTCCCCAGAGATGAAGGACTTTAGACACGGCTTCGACATCCTTGTGGGGCAGATTGACGACGCACTGAA
ACTCGCAAACGAGGGAAAAGTGAAGGAAGCTCAGGCCGCTGCAGAGCAGCTGAAGACAACCAGGAACGCC
TACATCCAAAAGTACCTGAGCGGCCGGTTTCGGCAGGATGTGCAGGAAGCCTTGGAGGGCGTGAGTTTTA
TCGCCCAGCATATGAAAAATGATGATGAGGATCAGAGTGTGGTCGAGGATTGGAAATATGTGGCCATGGT
CGTCGATCGGCTGTTTCTGTGGGTGTTTATGTTTGTGTGTGTCTTGGGCACTGTGGGGTTGTTTTTGCCC
CCCTTGTTTCAGACACACGCCGCCTCAGAGGGGCCCTATGCCGCCCAGCGGGATTCCGCCTGGTCCCACC
CCCAGTTCGAGAAGTGAGGTACCAAGCTTAATCAACCTCTGGATTACAAAATTTGTGAAAGATTGACTGG
TATTCTTAACTATGTTGCTCCTTTTACGCTATGTGAATACGCTGCTTTAATGCCTTTGTATCATGCTATT
GCTTCCCGTATGGCTTTCATTTTCTCCTCCTTGTATAAATCCTGGTTGCTGTCTCTTTATGAGGAGTTGT
GGCCCGTTGTCAGGCAACGTGGCGTGGTGTGCACTGTGTTTGCTGACGCAACCCCCACTGGTTGGGGCAT
TGCCACCACCTGTCAGCTCCTTTCCGGGACTTTCGCTTTCCCCCTCCCTATTGCCACGGCGGAACTCATC
GCCGCCTGCCTTGCCCGCTGCTGGACAGGGGCTCGGCTGTTGGGCACTGACAATTCCGTGGTGTTGTCGG
GGAAGCTGACGTCCTTTCCATGGCTGCTCGCCTGTGTTGCCACCTGGATTCTGCGCGGGACGTCCTTCTG
CTACGTCCCTTCGGCCCTCAATCCAGCGGACCTTCCTTCCCGCGGCCTGCTGCCGGCTCTGCGGCCTCTT
CCGCGTCTTCGCCTTCGCCCTCAGACGAGTCGGATCTCCCTTTGGGCCGCCTCCCCGCCTGCAGTCTGAC
AAGCTTGTCGAGAAGTACTAGAGGATCATAATCAGCCATACCACATTTGTAGAGGTTTTACTTGCTTTAA
AAAACCTCCCACACCTCCCCCTGAACCTGAAACATAAAATGAATGCAATTGTTGTTGTTAACTTGTTTAT
TGCAGCTTATAATGGTTACAAATAAAGCAATAGCATCACAAATTTCACAAATAAAGCATTTTTTTCACTG
CATTCTAGTTGTGGTTTGTCCAAACTCATCAATGTATCTTATCATGTCTGGATCTGATCACTGCTTGAGC
CTAGGAGATCCGAACCAGATAAGTGAAATCTAGTTCCAAACTATTTTGTCATTTTTAATTTTCGTATTAG
CTTACGACGCTACACCCAGTTCCCATCTATTTTGTCACTCTTCCCTAAATAATCCTTAAAAACTCCATTT
CCACCCCTCCCAGTTCCCAACTATTTTGTCCGCCCACAGCGGGGCATTTTTCTTCCTGTTATGTTTTTAA
TCAAACATCCTGCCAACTCCATGTGACAAACCGTCATCTTCGGCTACTTTTTCTCTGTCACAGAATGAAA
ATTTTTCTGTCATCTCTTCGTTATTAATGTTTGTAATTGACTGAATATCAACGCTTATTTGCAGCCTGAA
TGGCGAATGGG
[124 nt withheld, positions 4142-4265]
C
[91 nt withheld, positions 4267-4357]
A
[49 nt withheld, positions 4359-4407]
CCTTTGACGTTGGAGTCCACGTTCTT
[37 nt withheld, positions 4434-4470]
ACCCTATCTCGGTCTATTCTTTTGATTTATAAGGGATTTTGCCGATTTCGGCCTATTGGTTAAAAAATGA
GCTGATTTAACAAAAATTTAACGCGAATTTTAACAAAATATTAACGCTTACAATTTAGGTGGCACTTTTC
GGGGAAATGTGCGCGGAACCCCTATTTGTTTATTTTTCTAAATACATTCAAATATGTATCCGCTCATGAG
ACAATAACCCTGATAAATGCTTCAATAATATTGAAAAAGGAAGAGTATGAGTATTCAACATTTCCGTGTC
GCCCTTATTCCCTTTTTTGCGGCATTTTGCCTTCCTGTTTTTGCTCACCCAGAAACGCTGGTGAAAGTAA
AAGATGCTGAAGATCAGTTGGGTGCACGAGTGGGTTACATCGAACTGGATCTCAACAGCGGTAAGATCCT
TGAGAGTTTTCGCCCCGAAGAACGTTTTCCAATGATGAGCACTTTTAAAGTTCTGCTATGTGGCGCGGTA
TTATCCCGTATTGACGCCGGGCAAGAGCAACTCGGTCGCCGCATACACTATTCTCAGAATGACTTGGTTG
AGTACTCACCAGTCACAGAAAAGCATCTTACGGATGGCATGACAGTAAGAGAATTATGCAGTGCTGCCAT
AACCATGAGTGATAACACTGCGGCCAACTTACTTCTGACAACGATCGGAGGACCGAAGGAGCTAACCGCT
TTTTTGCACAACATGGGGGATCATGTAACTCGCCTTGATCGTTGGGAACCGGAGCTGAATGAAGCCATAC
CAAACGACGAGCGTGACACCACGATGCCTGTAGCAATGGCAACAACGTTGCGCAAACTATTAACTGGCGA
ACTACTTACTCTAGCTTCCCGGCAACAATTAATAGACTGGATGGAGGCGGATAAAGTTGCAGGACCACTT
CTGCGCTCGGCCCTTCCGGCTGGCTGGTTTATTGCTGATAAATCTGGAGCCGGTGAGCGTGGGTCTCGCG
GTATCATTGCAGCACTGGGGCCAGATGGTAAGCCCTCCCGTATCGTAGTTATCTACACGACGGGGAGTCA
GGCAACTATGGATGAACGAAATAGACAGATCGCTGAGATAGGTGCCTCACTGATTAAGCATTGGTAACTG
TCAGACCAAGTTTACTCATATATACTTTAGATTGATTTAAAACTTCATTTTTAATTTAAAAGGATCTAGG
TGAAGATCCTTTTTGATAATCTCATGACCAAAATCCCTTAACGTGAGTTTTCGTTCCACTGAGCGTCAGA
CCCCGTAGAAAAGATCAAAGGATCTTCTTGAGATCCTTTTTTTCTGCGCGTAATCTGCTGCTTGCAAACA
AAAAAACCACCGCTACCAGCGGTGGTTTGTTTGCCGGATCAAGAGCTACCAACTCTTTTTCCGAAGGTAA
CTGGCTTCAGCAGAGCGCAGATACCAAATACTGTTCTTCTAGTGTAGCCGTAGTTAGGCCACCACTTCAA
GAACTCTGTAGCACCGCCTACATACCTCGCTCTGCTAATCCTGTTACCAGTGGCTGCTGCCAGTGGCGAT
AAGTCGTGTCTTACCGGGTTGGACTCAAGACGATAGTTACCGGATAAGGCGCAGCGGTCGGGCTGAACGG
GGGGTTCGTGCACACAGCCCAGCTTGGAGCGAACGACCTACACCGAACTGAGATACCTACAGCGTGAGCT
ATGAGAAAGCGCCACGCTTCCCGAAGGGAGAAAGGCGGACAGGTATCCGGTAAGCGGCAGGGTCGGAACA
GGAGAGCGCACGAGGGAGCTTCCAGGGGGAAACGCCTGGTATCTTTATAGTCCTGTCGGGTTTCGCCACC
TCTGACTTGAGCGTCGATTTTTGTGATGCTCGTCAGGGGGGCGGAGCCTATGGAAAAACGCCAGCAACGC
GGCCTTTTTACGGTTCCTGGCCTTTTGCTGGCCTTTTGCTCACATGTTCTTTCCTGCGTTATCCCCTGAT
TCTGTGGATAACCGTATTACCGCCTTTGAGTGAGCTGATACCGCTCGCCGCAGCCGAACGACCGAGCGCA
GCGAGTCAGTGAGCGAGGAAGCGGAAGAGCGCCTGATGCGGTATTTTCTCCTTACGCATCTGTGCGGTAT
TTCACACCGCATAGACCAGCCGCGTAACCTGGCAAAATCGGTTACGGTTGAGTAATAAATGGATGCCCTG
CGTAAGCGGGTGTGGGCGGACAATAAAGTCTTAAACTGAACAAAATAGATCTAAACTATGACAATAAAGT
CTTAAACTAGACAGAATAGTTGTAAACTGAAATCAGTCCAGTTATGCTGTGAAAAAGCATACTGGACTTT
TGTTATGGCTAAAGCAAACTCTTCATTTTCTGAAGTGCAAATTGCCCGTCGTATTAAAGAGGGGCGTGGC
CAAGGGCATGGTAAAGACTATATTCGCGGCGTTGTGACAATTTACCGAACAACTCCGCGGCCGGGAAGCC
GATCTCGGCTTGAACGAATTGTTAGGTGGCGGTACTTGGGTCGATATCAAAGTGCATCACTTCTTCCCGT
ATGCCCAACTTTGTATAGAGAGCCACTGCGGGATCGTCACCGTAATCTGCTTGCACGTAGATCACATAAG
CACCAAGCGCGTTGGCCTCATGCTTGAGGAGATTGATGAGCGCGGTGGCAATGCCCTGCCTCCGGTGCTC
GCCGGAGACTGCGAGATCATAGATATAGATCTCACTACGCGGCTGCTCAAACTTGGGCAGAACGTAAGCC
GCGAGAGCGCCAACAACCGCTTCTTGGTCGAAGGCAGCAAGCGCGATGAATGTCTTACTACGGAGCAAGT
TCCCGAGGTAATCGGAGTCCGGCTGATGTTGGGAGTAGGTGGCTACGTCTCCGAACTCACGACCGAAAAG
ATCAAGAGCAGCCCGCATGGATTTGACTTGGTCAGGGCCGAGCCTACATGTGCGAATGATGCCCATACTT
GAGCCACCTAACTTTGTTTTAGGGCGACTGCCCTGCTGCGTAACATCGTTGCTGCTGCGTAACATCGTTG
CTGCTCCATAACATCAAACATCGACCCACGGCGTAACGCGCTTGCTGCTTGGATGCCCGAGGCATAGACT
GTACAAAAAAACAGTCATAACAAGCCATGAAAACCGCCACTGCGCCGTTACCACCGCTGCGTTCGGTCAA
GGTTCTGGACCAGTTGCGTGAGCGCATACGCTACTTGCATTACAGTTTACGAACCGAACAGGCTTATGTC
AACTGGGTTCGTGCCTTCATCCGTTTCCACGGTGTGCGTCACCCGGCAACCTTGGGCAGCAGCGAAGTCG
AGGCATTTCTGTCCTGGCTGGCGAACGAGCGCAAGGTTTCGGTCTCCACGCATCGTCAGGCATTGGCGGC
CTTGCTGTTCTTCTACGGCAAGGTGCTGTGCACGGATCTGCCCTTGCTTCAGGAGATCGGTAGACCTCGG
CCGTCGCGGCGCTTGCCGGTGGTGCTGACCCCGGATGAAGTGGTTCGCATCCTCGGTTTTCTGGAAGGCG
AGCATCGTTTGTTCGCCCAGGACTCTAGCTATAGTTCTAGTGGTTGGCTACGTACCCGTAGTGGCTATGG
CAGGGCTTGCCGCCCCGACGTTGGCTGCGAGCCCTGGGCCTTCACCCGAACTTGGGGGTTGGGGTGGGGA
AAAGGAAGAAACGCGGGCGTATTGGTCCCAATGGGGTCTCGGTGGGGTATCGACAGAGTGCCAGCCCTGG
GACCGAACCCCGCGTTTATGAACAAACGACCCAACACCCGTGCGTTTTATTCTGTCTTTTTATTGCCGTC
ATAGCGCGGGTTCCTTCCGGTATTGTCTCCTTCCGTGTTTCAGTTAGCCTCCCCCATCTCCCGGTTCCGC
ATGCTATGCATCCTTGTACAGCTCGTCCATGCCGAGAGTGATCCCGGCGGCGGTCACGAACTCCAGCAGG
ACCATGTGATCGCGCTTCTCGTTGGGGTCTTTGCTCAGCTTGGACTGGGTGCTCAGGTAGTGGTTGTCGG
GCAGCAGCACGGGGCCGTCGCCGATGGGGGTGTTCTGCTGGTAGTGGTCGGCGAGCTGCACGCTGCCGTC
CTCGATGTTGTGGCGGATCTTGAAGTTCACCTTGATGCCGTTCTTCTGCTTGTCGGCCATGATATAGACG
TTGTGGCTGTTGTAGTTGTACTCCAGCTTGTGCCCCAGGATGTTGCCGTCCTCCTTGAAGTCGATGCCCT
TCAGCTCGATGCGGTTCACCAGGGTGTCGCCCTCGAACTTCACCTCGGCGCGGGTCTTGTAGTTGCCGTC
GTCCTTGAAGAAGATGGTGCGCTCCTGGACGTAGCCTTCGGGCATGGCGGACTTGAAGAAGTCGTGCTGC
TTCATGTGGTCGGGGTAGCGGCTGAAGCACTGCACGCCGTAGGTCAGGGTGGTCACGAGGGTGGGCCAGG
GCACGGGCAGCTTGCCGGTGGTGCAGATGAACTTCAGGGTCAGCTTGCCGTAGGTGGCATCGCCCTCGCC
CTCGCCGGACACGCTGAACTTGTGGCCGTTTACGTCGCCGTCCAGCTCGACCAGGATGGGCACCACCCCG
GTGAACAGCTCCTCGCCCTTGCTCACCGGGTGATCAAGTCTTCGTCGAGTGATTGTAAATAAAATGTAAT
TTACA
Features (pLannotate 1.2.2; 22 found; start..end, strand, type, name):
    272..649     +  enhancer       CMV enhancer: human cytomegalovirus immediate early enhancer
    651..850     +  promoter       CMV promoter: human cytomegalovirus (CMV) immediate early promoter
    989..1121    +  intron         chimeric intron: chimera between introns from human β-globin and immunoglobulin heavy chain genes
   1166..1184    +  promoter       T7 promoter: promoter for bacteriophage T7 RNA polymerase
   1208..2854    +  CDS            CHRNB4: ACHB4_HUMAN - Experimental evidence at protein level: Swiss-Prot protein existence level 1. After binding acetylcholine, the AChR responds by an extensive change in conformation that affects all subunits and leads to opening of an ion-conducting channel across the plasma membrane. From Homo sapiens (Human).
   2900..3488    +  misc_feature   WPRE: woodchuck hepatitis virus posttranscriptional regulatory element
   3524..3607    +  CDS            large T antigen (fragment): large T antigen from SV40 (simian virus 40)
   3630..3764    +  polyA_signal   SV40 poly(A) signal: SV40 polyadenylation signal
   3793..3958    -  mobile_element Tn7L: mini-Tn7 element (left end of the Tn7 transposon) Tn7
   4121..4137    +  CDS            lacZα (fragment): LacZα fragment of β-galactosidase; lacZ fragment
   4142..4596    +  rep_origin     f1 ori (sequence partly withheld): f1 bacteriophage origin of replication; arrow indicates direction of (+) strand synthesis
   4622..4726    +  promoter       AmpR promoter: bla
   4727..5587    +  CDS            AmpR: β-lactamase; bla; confers resistance to ampicillin, carbenicillin, and related antibiotics
   5758..6346    +  rep_origin     ori: high-copy-number ColE1/pMB1/pBR322/pUC origin of replication
   6532..6583    -  misc_feature   bom (fragment): basis of mobility region from pBR322
   6651..6875    -  mobile_element Tn7R: mini-Tn7 element (right end of the Tn7 transposon) Tn7
   6942..7475    -  CDS            GmR: gentamycin acetyltransferase; aacC1; confers resistance to gentamycin
   7664..7692    -  promoter       Pc promoter: intI1 (promoter lies within the coding sequence); class 1 integron promoter
   7670..8029    -  CDS            YPR2_ECOLX (fragment): Protein predicted: Swiss-Prot protein existence level 4. From Escherichia coli.
   8200..8248    -  polyA_signal   HSV TK poly(A) signal: herpes simplex virus thymidine kinase polyadenylation signal (Cole and Stacy, 1985)
   8333..9046    -  CDS            mEGFP: mEGFP is a basic (constitutively fluorescent) green fluorescent protein published in 2002, derived from Aequorea victoria. It has moderate acid sensitivity.
   9071..85      -  promoter       p10 promoter (across the origin): baculovirus promoter for expression in insect cells
