[The description below was written by a language model from this plasmid's Addgene catalogue record and pLannotate feature annotations shown in this document.]
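Description:
Human b4 nicotinic receptor subunit EM construct is a BacMam-type plasmid built on the pEZT-BM backbone, serving both as a direct mammalian expression vector and as a transfer vector for making recombinant baculovirus that delivers the gene to mammalian cells. It is maintained in E. coli through a high-copy ColE1/pUC-type origin with ampicillin resistance, and it also carries an f1 origin. Mini-Tn7 left and right ends flank the expression region together with a gentamicin resistance gene, the arrangement used for Tn7 transposition of the cassette into a baculovirus bacmid. Within the same transposable segment, mEGFP is placed under the baculovirus p10 promoter with an HSV TK polyadenylation signal. It provides a fluorescent indicator in insect cells during virus production and is listed in the catalogue as the selectable marker.

The payload is the human beta4 nicotinic acetylcholine receptor subunit (CHRNB4), cloned between NotI and KpnI sites. It is driven by the CMV enhancer and promoter, followed by a chimeric β-globin/immunoglobulin intron, with a T7 promoter just upstream of the coding sequence. A WPRE and an SV40 polyadenylation signal downstream support transcript stability and processing. The subunit is engineered for structural work: residues Pro341 to Ser395 are replaced with the soluble helical protein apocytochrome b562RIL (BRIL), and a StrepII tag at the C terminus allows affinity purification. The record describes it as the published cryo-EM construct, associated with work on the alpha3beta4 ganglionic receptor, so it would presumably be co-expressed with an alpha3 subunit. The catalogue lists a total size of 8657 bp, whereas the sequenced record spans 9,095 nt; the reason for this difference is not stated.
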