Addgene plasmid #163961: Human b4 nicotinic receptor subunit EM construct
Purpose: pEZT-BM vector with beta4 gene after CMV promoter, published EM construct
Depositing lab: Ryan Hibbs. Depositing organization: University of Texas Southwestern Medical Center. Publication: Agonist Selectivity and Ion Permeation in the alpha3beta4 Ganglionic Nicotinic Receptor. Gharpure A, Teng J, Zhuang Y, Noviello CM, Walsh RM Jr, Cabuco R, Howard RJ, Zaveri NT, Lindahl E, Hibbs RE. Neuron. 2019 Nov 6;104(3):501-511.e6. doi: 10.1016/j.neuron.2019.07.030. Epub 2019 Sep 2. PubMed 31488329.
Backbone
  Vector backbone: pEZT-BM
  Backbone manufacturer: Hibbs Lab
  Total vector size (bp): 8657
  Vector type: Mammalian Expression ; Baculovirus (bacmam) production and mammalian expression
  Selectable markers: mEGFP
Growth in bacteria
  Bacterial resistance: Ampicillin, 100 μg/mL
  Growth temperature: 37°C
  Growth strain: DH5alpha
  Copy number: High Copy
Gene/Insert
  Gene/Insert name: Human beta4 nicotinic acetylcholine receptor subunit EM construct
  Species: H. sapiens (human)
  Insert size (bp): 1680
  Mutation: Pro341-Ser395 replaced with apocytochrome b(562)RIL (BRIL)
  Promoter: CMV
  Tag / fusion protein: apocytochrome b(562)RIL (BRIL); StrepII tag (C terminal on insert)
  Cloning method: Restriction Enzyme; 5′ cloning site NotI (not destroyed); 3′ cloning site KpnI (not destroyed)
  Sequencing primers: 5′ ttgcctttctctccacaggt; 3′ gccatacgggaagcaatagc
Terms and licenses: Academic/Nonprofit Terms; Industry Terms: Not Available to Industry
How to cite: Human b4 nicotinic receptor subunit EM construct was a gift from Ryan Hibbs (Addgene plasmid # 163961 ; http://n2t.net/addgene:163961 ; RRID:Addgene_163961)
